>Addgene plasmid #182174 | p{ie1-eGFP::FRT,attB} | addgene full sequence | sequence record 357799 | Addgene NGS Result
GCATGCGATTGTACATACATACATATTTATATATGTACATATTTATGTGACTATGGTAGGTCGATATAAT
AGCAATCAACGCAAGCAAATGTGTCAGTCCTGCTTACAGGAACGATTCTATTTAGTAATTTTCGTTGTAT
AAAGTAATTATGTATGTATGTAAGCCCCATAAATCTGAAACAATTAGGCAAAACCATGCGAAGCTCTCTA
GTATAACTTCGTATAATGTATGCTATACGAAGTTCTCGAGGGGGGGCCCGGTACCGTCGACGATGTAGGT
CACGGTCTCGAAGCCGCGGTGCGGGTGCCAGGGCGTGCCCTTGGGCTCCCCGGGCGCGTACTCCACCTCA
CCCATCTGGTCCATCATGATGAACGGGTCGAGGTGGCGGTAGTTGATCCCGGCGAACGCGCGGCGCGCCG
GGAAGCCCTCGCCCTCGAAACCGCTGGGCGCGGTGGTCACGGTGAGCACGGGACGTGCGACGGCGTCGGC
GGGTGCGGATACGCGGGGCAGCGTCAGCGGGTTCTCGACGGTCACGGCGGGCATGTCGACACTAGTGGTA
CCCAGCTTTTGTTCCCTTTAGTGAGGGTTAATTGCGCGCTTGGCGTAATCATGGTCATAGCTGTTTCCTG
TGTGAAATTGTTATCCGCTCACAATTCCACACAACATACGAGCCGGAAGCATAAAGTGTAAAGCCTGGGG
TGCCTAATGAGTGAGCTAACTCACATTAATTGCGTTGCGCTCACTGCCCGCTTTCCAGTCGGGAAACCTG
TCGTGCCAGCTGCATTAATGAATCGGCCAACGCGCGGGGAGAGGCGGTTTGCGTATTGGGCGCTCTTCCG
CTTCCTCGCTCACTGACTCGCTGCGCTCGGTCGTTCGGCTGCGGCGAGCGGTATCAGCTCACTCAAAGGC
GGTAATACGGTTATCCACAGAATCAGGGGATAACGCAGGAAAGAACATGTGAGCAAAAGGCCAGCAAAAG
GCCAGGAACCGTAAAAAGGCCGCGTTGCTGGCGTTTTTCCATAGGCTCCGCCCCCCTGACGAGCATCACA
AAAATCGACGCTCAAGTCAGAGGTGGCGAAACCCGACAGGACTATAAAGATACCAGGCGTTTCCCCCTGG
AAGCTCCCTCGTGCGCTCTCCTGTTCCGACCCTGCCGCTTACCGGATACCTGTCCGCCTTTCTCCCTTCG
GGAAGCGTGGCGCTTTCTCATAGCTCACGCTGTAGGTATCTCAGTTCGGTGTAGGTCGTTCGCTCCAAGC
TGGGCTGTGTGCACGAACCCCCCGTTCAGCCCGACCGCTGCGCCTTATCCGGTAACTATCGTCTTGAGTC
CAACCCGGTAAGACACGACTTATCGCCACTGGCAGCAGCCACTGGTAACAGGATTAGCAGAGCGAGGTAT
GTAGGCGGTGCTACAGAGTTCTTGAAGTGGTGGCCTAACTACGGCTACACTAGAAGAACAGTATTTGGTA
TCTGCGCTCTGCTGAAGCCAGTTACCTTCGGAAAAAGAGTTGGTAGCTCTTGATCCGGCAAACAAACCAC
CGCTGGTAGCGGTGGTTTTTTTGTTTGCAAGCAGCAGATTACGCGCAGAAAAAAAGGATCTCAAGAAGAT
CCTTTGATCTTTTCTACGGGGTCTGACGCTCAGTGGAACGAAAACTCACGTTAAGGGATTTTGGTCATGA
GATTATCAAAAAGGATCTTCACCTAGATCCTTTTAAATTAAAAATGAAGTTTTAAATCAATCTAAAGTAT
ATATGAGTAAACTTGGTCTGACAGTTACCAATGCTTAATCAGTGAGGCACCTATCTCAGCGATCTGTCTA
TTTCGTTCATCCATAGTTGCCTGACTCCCCGTCGTGTAGATAACTACGATACGGGAGGGCTTACCATCTG
GCCCCAGTGCTGCAATGATACCGCGAGACCCACGCTCACCGGCTCCAGATTTATCAGCAATAAACCAGCC
AGCCGGAAGGGCCGAGCGCAGAAGTGGTCCTGCAACTTTATCCGCCTCCATCCAGTCTATTAATTGTTGC
CGGGAAGCTAGAGTAAGTAGTTCGCCAGTTAATAGTTTGCGCAACGTTGTTGCCATTGCTACAGGCATCG
TGGTGTCACGCTCGTCGTTTGGTATGGCTTCATTCAGCTCCGGTTCCCAACGATCAAGGCGAGTTACATG
ATCCCCCATGTTGTGCAAAAAAGCGGTTAGCTCCTTCGGTCCTCCGATCGTTGTCAGAAGTAAGTTGGCC
GCAGTGTTATCACTCATGGTTATGGCAGCACTGCATAATTCTCTTACTGTCATGCCATCCGTAAGATGCT
TTTCTGTGACTGGTGAGTACTCAACCAAGTCATTCTGAGAATAGTGTATGCGGCGACCGAGTTGCTCTTG
CCCGGCGTCAATACGGGATAATACCGCGCCACATAGCAGAACTTTAAAAGTGCTCATCATTGGAAAACGT
TCTTCGGGGCGAAAACTCTCAAGGATCTTACCGCTGTTGAGATCCAGTTCGATGTAACCCACTCGTGCAC
CCAACTGATCTTCAGCATCTTTTACTTTCACCAGCGTTTCTGGGTGAGCAAAAACAGGAAGGCAAAATGC
CGCAAAAAAGGGAATAAGGGCGACACGGAAATGTTGAATACTCATACTCTTCCTTTTTCAATATTATTGA
AGCATTTATCAGGGTTATTGTCTCATGAGCGGATACATATTTGAATGTATTTAGAAAAATAAACAAATAG
GGGTTCCGCGCACATTTCCCCGAAAAGTGCCACCTG
[124 nt withheld, positions 2767-2890]
C
[91 nt withheld, positions 2892-2982]
A
[49 nt withheld, positions 2984-3032]
CCTTTGACGTTGGAGTCCACGTTCTTT
[37 nt withheld, positions 3060-3096]
ACCCTATCTCGGTCTATTCTTTTGATTTATAAGGGATTTTGCCGATTTCGGCCTATTGGTTAAAAAATGA
GCTGATTTAACAAAAATTTAACGCGAATTTTAACAAAATATTAACGCTTACAATTTCCATTCGCCATTCA
GGCTGCGCAACTGTTGGGAAGGGCGATCGGTGCGGGCCTCTTCGCTATTACGCCAGCTGGCGAAAGGGGG
ATGTGCTGCAAGGCGATTAAGTTGGGTAACGCCAGGGTTTTCCCAGTCACGACGTTGTAAAACGACGGCC
AGTGAGCGCGCGTAATACGACTCACTATAGGGCGAATTGGAGCTCCACCGCGGTGGCCATTAATCCGAGC
TCTTACGCGCCCGCGTAAAACACAATCAAGTATGAGTCATAAGCTGATGTCATGTTTTGCACACGGCTCA
TAACCGAACTGGCTTTACGAGTAGAATTCTACTTGTAACGCACGATCAGTGGATGATGTCATTTGTTTTT
CAAATCGAGATGATGTCATGTTTTGCACACGGCTCATAAACTCGCTTTACGAGTAGAATTCTACGTGTAA
CGCACGATCGATTGATGAGTCATTTGTTTTGCAATATGATATCATACAATATGACTCATTTGTTTTTCAA
AACCGAACTTGATTTACGGGTAGAATTCTACTTGTAAAGCACAATCAAAAAGATGATGTCATTTGTTTTT
CAAAACTGAACTCGCTTTACGAGTAGAATTCTACGTGTAAAACACAATCAAGAAATGATGTCATTTGTTA
TAAAAATAAAAGCTGATGTCATGTTTTGCACATGGCTCATAACTAAACTCGCTTTACGGGTAGAATTCTA
CGCGCGTCGATGTCTTTGTGATGCGCGCGACATTTTTGTAGGTTATTGATAAAATGAACGGATACGTTGC
CCGACATTATCATTAAATCCTTGGCGTAGAATTTGTCGGGTCCATTGTCCGTGTGCGCTAGCATGCCCGT
AACGGACCTCGTACTTTTGGCTTCAAAGGTTTTGCGCACAGACAAAATGTGCCACACTTGCAGCTCTGCA
TGTGTGCGCGTTACCACAAATCCCAACGGCGCAGTGTACTTGTTGTATGCAAATAAATCTCGATAAAGGC
GCGGCGCGCGAATGCAGCTGATCACGTACGCTCCTCGTGTTCCGTTCAAGGACGGTGTTATCGACCTCAG
ATTAATGTTTATCGGCCGACTGTTTTCGTATCCGCTCACCAAACGCGTTTTTGCATTAACATTGTATGTC
GGCGGATGTTCTATATCTAATTTGAATAAATAAACGATAACCGCGTTGGTTTTAGAGGGCATAATAAAAG
AAATATTGTTATCGTGTTCGCCATTAGGGCAGTATAAATTGACGTTCATGTTGGATATTGTTTCAGTTGC
AAGTTGACACTGGCGGCGACAAGATCGTGAACAACCAAGTGACCATTAACCCTCGACCGCCGGAGTATAA
ATAGAGGCGCTTCGTCTACGGAGCGACAATTCAATTCAAACAAGCAAAGTGAACACGTCGCTAAGCGAAA
GCTAAGCAAATAAACAAGCGCAGCTGAACAAGCTAAACAATCGGGGTACCGCTAGAGTCGACGGTACGAT
CCACCGGTCGCCACCATGGTGAGCAAGGGCGAGGAGCTGTTCACCGGGGTGGTGCCCATCCTGGTCGAGC
TGGACGGCGACGTAAACGGCCACAAGTTCAGCGTGTCCGGCGAGGGCGAGGGCGATGCCACCTACGGCAA
GCTGACCCTGAAGTTCATCTGCACCACCGGCAAGCTGCCCGTGCCCTGGCCCACCCTCGTGACCACCCTG
ACCTACGGCGTGCAGTGCTTCAGCCGCTACCCCGACCACATGAAGCAGCACGACTTCTTCAAGTCCGCCA
TGCCCGAAGGCTACGTCCAGGAGCGCACCATCTTCTTCAAGGACGACGGCAACTACAAGACCCGCGCCGA
GGTGAAGTTCGAGGGCGACACCCTGGTGAACCGCATCGAGCTGAAGGGCATCGACTTCAAGGAGGACGGC
AACATCCTGGGGCACAAGCTGGAGTACAACTACAACAGCCACAACGTCTATATCATGGCCGACAAGCAGA
AGAACGGCATCAAGGTGAACTTCAAGATCCGCCACAACATCGAGGACGGCAGCGTGCAGCTCGCCGACCA
CTACCAGCAGAACACCCCCATCGGCGACGGCCCCGTGCTGCTGCCCGACAACCACTACCTGAGCACCCAG
TCCGCCCTGAGCAAGGTGAGTAGTACATGTGCATACATCTTAAGTTCACTTGATCTATAGGAACTGCGAT
TGCAACATCAAATTGTCTGCGGCGTGAGAACTGCGACCCACAAAAATCCCAAACCGCGGCCGTTTATCAC
CACTTTGTACAAGAAAGCTGGGTCGGCGCGCCCACCCTTGAAGTTCCTATTCTCTAGAAAGTATAGGAAC
TTCGGTGAAGGGGGCGGCCGCGGAGCCTGCTTTTTTGTACAAACTTGTGATAAACGAATTCTTGAAGACG
AAAGGGCACAAACAAATAGTGACACGAAACAGATTATTCTGGTAGCTGTTCTCGCTATATAAGACAATTT
TTGAGATCATATCATGATCAAGACATCTAAAGGCATTCATTTTCGACTATATTCTTTTTTACAAAAAATA
TAACAACCAGATATTTTAAGCTGATCCTAGATGCACAAAAAATAAATAAAAGTATAAACCTACTTCGTAG
GATACTTCGGGGTACTTTTTGTTCGGGGTTAGATGAGCATAACGCTTGTAGTTGATATTTGAGATCCCCT
ATCATTGCAGGACCCAAACGAGAAGCGTGATCACATGGTCCTCCTCGAGTTCGTGACCGCCGCCGGCATC
ACCCTGGGCATGGACGAGCTGTACAAGTAAGTATAGTGCCTTGACCGAGCTCGCCCACTAAGCGTCGCGC
CACTTCAACGCTCGATGGGAGCGTCATTGGTGGGCGGGGTAACCGTCGAAATCAGTGTTTACGCTTCCAA
TCGCAACAAAAAATTCACTGCAACACTGAAAAGCATACGAAAACGATGAAGATTGTACGAGAAACCATAA
AGTATTTTATCCACAAAGACACGTATAGCAGAAAAGCCAAGTTAACTCGGCGATAAGTTGTGTACACAAG
AATAAAATCGGCCAGATTCAGTGTTGTCAGAAATAAGAAAACCCCACTATGTTTTTCTTTGCCTTTTCTT
TCTCCCAGCGATCATTCATTTCGTGGTGAAAGAACGGGGTCATTGCACGGAGTTTCGACTGCGGGAAAGC
AGAGCTGCCGTTCACTTCGTCTATAATTAGCGCTTTCTATTTTCCCCGATTCGGGCCGCTGCTGCGCTTT
TCCGCCTGCTGTTTGTGGCAAGTGTAGCAGCAGGCTGTGCACGCAGTGTGGCATGCACTTGGCTTTCCAC
CGTTGGTATCGATTCTCTGGGACGATGAGTCATTCCTTTCGGGGCCACAGCATAATCGTTGCCAGCTCAC
CGAAATGGTGACTTCATTTCTTAACTGCCGTCAA
Features (pLannotate 1.2.2; 25 found; start..end, strand, type, name):
    213..244     -  protein_bind   loxP (fragment): Cre-mediated recombination occurs in the 8-bp core sequence (GCATACAT). Cre recombinase
    245..265     +  misc_feature   MCS (fragment): pBluescript multiple cloning site
    287..356     +  protein_bind   attB: attB site for the φC31 integrase (Groth et al., 2000) phage φC31 integrase
    575..593     -  promoter       T3 promoter: promoter for bacteriophage T3 RNA polymerase
    638..654     -  protein_bind   lac operator: The lac repressor binds to the lac operator to inhibit transcription in E. coli. This inhibition can be relieved by adding lactose or isopropyl-β-D-thiogalactopyranoside (IPTG). lac repressor encoded by lacI
    662..692     -  promoter       lac promoter: promoter for the E. coli lac operon
    707..728     -  protein_bind   CAP binding site: CAP binding activates transcription in the presence of cAMP. E. coli catabolite activator protein
    741..833     -  CDS            lacI (fragment): lac repressor; lacI; The lac repressor binds to the lac operator to inhibit transcription in E. coli. This inhibition can be relieved by adding lactose or isopropyl-β-D-thiogalactopyranoside (IPTG).
   1016..1604    -  rep_origin     ori: high-copy-number ColE1/pMB1/pBR322/pUC origin of replication
   1775..2635    -  CDS            AmpR: β-lactamase; bla; confers resistance to ampicillin, carbenicillin, and related antibiotics
   2636..2740    -  promoter       AmpR promoter: bla
   2767..3195    +  rep_origin     f1 ori (sequence partly withheld): f1 bacteriophage origin of replication; arrow indicates direction of (+) strand synthesis
   3226..3381    -  CDS            lacZα (fragment): LacZα fragment of β-galactosidase; lacZ fragment
   3389..3407    +  promoter       T7 promoter: promoter for bacteriophage T7 RNA polymerase
   3416..3433    +  misc_feature   MCS (fragment): pBluescript multiple cloning site
   3458..3940    +  enhancer       hr5 enhancer: Autographa californica hr5; baculovirus early transcription enhancer
   3944..4535    +  promoter       IE1 promoter: promoter of the ie1 gene from the baculovirus Autographa californica
   4556..4678    +  promoter       hsp70 promoter (fragment): Drosophila melanogaster hsp70Bb promoter
   4728..5351    +  CDS            (3-F)Tyr-EGFP (fragment): (3-F)Tyr-EGFP is a basic (constitutively fluorescent) green fluorescent protein published in 2004, derived from Aequorea victoria.
   5343..5463    +  CDS            mini-white (fragment): Drosophila white gene eye color pigment; white; This is a modified version of the white gene lacking part of the first intron.
   5475..5499    +  protein_bind   attB2: mutant version of attB; recombination site for the Gateway® BP reaction BP Clonase™
   5516..5549    +  protein_bind   FRT (minimal): supports FLP-mediated excision but not integration (Turan and Bode, 2011) FLP recombinase from the Saccharomyces cerevisiae 2μ plasmid
   5570..5594    -  protein_bind   attB1: mutant version of attB; recombination site for the Gateway® BP reaction BP Clonase™
   5622..5907    +  CDS            mini-white (fragment): Drosophila white gene eye color pigment; white; This is a modified version of the white gene lacking part of the first intron.
   5895..5993    +  CDS            Sapphire (fragment): Sapphire is a basic (constitutively fluorescent) long stokes shift fluorescent protein published in 1998, derived from Aequorea victoria. It is reported to be a rapidly-maturing weak dimer with low acid sensitivity.
