[The description below was written by a language model from this plasmid's Addgene catalogue record and pLannotate feature annotations shown in this document.]
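Description:
p{ie1-eGFP::FRT,attB} is an insect expression plasmid built on pBluescript II KS. It is maintained in E. coli at high copy through the ColE1/pUC-type origin and selected with ampicillin via the β-lactamase gene. The backbone also retains the f1 origin, lac promoter/operator and lacZα remnants, and the flanking T3 and T7 promoters.

The payload is an EGFP reporter driven by baculovirus regulatory elements: the Autographa californica hr5 enhancer followed by the IE1 promoter, with a fragment of the Drosophila hsp70Bb promoter annotated just upstream of the coding sequence. The fluorescent protein reading frame is split. The feature table shows a long 5' GFP-derived segment and a short 3' GFP-derived segment (labelled by the annotation tool as EGFP and Sapphire variants, which most likely reflects sequence similarity among GFP derivatives). Between them lie fragments matching the Drosophila white gene, which appear to supply the intron mentioned in the stated purpose. Inside this intervening region sits a minimal FRT site, the target of yeast FLP recombinase. It is flanked by Gateway attB2 and attB1 sites, consistent with the recorded Gateway cloning method. Placing the FRT in an intron should allow it to be spliced out, so EGFP expression is preserved while the gene carries a recombination target.

A φC31 attB site elsewhere in the plasmid allows integrase-mediated insertion into genomic attP landing sites, and a partial loxP sequence lies next to it. According to the associated publication title, the construct belongs to a toolkit for targeted chromosome rearrangements and balancer chromosome construction in non-melanogaster Drosophila species. In that setting, FLP-mediated recombination between FRT sites would presumably generate the rearrangements.
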