Addgene plasmid #182174: p{ie1-eGFP::FRT,attB}
Purpose: fluorescent reporter gene with yeast recombination site within intron
Depositing lab: David Stern. Depositing organization: HHMI, Janelia Research Campus. Publication: Transgenic tools for targeted chromosome rearrangements allow construction of balancer chromosomes in non-melanogaster Drosophila species. Stern DL. G3 (Bethesda). 2022 Feb 10. pii: 6526388. doi: 10.1093/g3journal/jkac030. PubMed 35143616.
Backbone
  Vector backbone: pBluescript II KS
  Vector type: Insect Expression
Growth in bacteria
  Bacterial resistance: Ampicillin, 100 μg/mL
  Growth temperature: 37°C
  Growth strain: DH5alpha
  Copy number: High Copy
Gene/Insert
  Gene/Insert name: EGFP
  Species: Other
  Cloning method: Gateway Cloning
Terms and licenses: Academic/Nonprofit Terms; Industry Terms: Not Available to Industry
Depositor comments: Please visit https://www.biorxiv.org/content/10.1101/2021.11.18.469106v1.full for bioRxiv preprint.
How to cite: p{ie1-eGFP::FRT,attB} was a gift from David Stern (Addgene plasmid # 182174 ; http://n2t.net/addgene:182174 ; RRID:Addgene_182174)
